Addgene plasmid #235482: pHK401
Purpose: Repression of gene VIII by Plux/tet hybrid promoter
Depositing lab: Yolanda Schaerli. Depositing organization: Universite de Lausanne (UNIL). Publication: Engineering intercellular communication using M13 phagemid and CRISPR-based gene regulation for multicellular computing in Escherichia coli. Kusumawardhani H, Zoppi F, Avendano R, Schaerli Y. Nat Commun. 2025 Apr 15;16(1):3569. doi: 10.1038/s41467-025-58760-z. PubMed 40234414.
Backbone
  Vector backbone: pCDF
  Vector type: Bacterial Expression
Growth in bacteria
  Bacterial resistance: Spectinomycin, 50 μg/mL
  Growth temperature: 37°C
  Growth strain: DH5alpha
  Copy number: High Copy
Gene/Insert
  Gene/Insert name: phage M13 geneVIII, cI repressor
  Species: Escherichia coli
  Cloning method: Gibson Cloning
Terms and licenses: Academic/Nonprofit Terms; Industry Terms: Not Available to Industry
Depositor comments: JM101 (working strain for phagemid transfer). Requires the helper phagemid (HP17deltaP8) and a message phagemid (e.g., pHK002.2). Please visit https://doi.org/10.1101/2024.08.28.610043 for bioRxiv preprint.
How to cite: pHK401 was a gift from Yolanda Schaerli (Addgene plasmid # 235482 ; http://n2t.net/addgene:235482 ; RRID:Addgene_235482)
