[The description below was written by a language model from this plasmid's Addgene catalogue record and pLannotate feature annotations shown in this document.]
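Description:
pHK401 is a bacterial expression plasmid built on a pCDF backbone for use in Escherichia coli. It replicates from the CloDF13 origin, which is compatible with other common origins and so allows it to coexist with additional plasmids or phagemids in the same cell. It is selected with spectinomycin through the aadA (SmR) adenylyltransferase gene. The catalogue lists it as high copy.

The payload is a small regulatory circuit that controls production of the M13 major coat protein pVIII. The annotated sequence carries the regulator genes tetR and luxR on the reverse strand. A forward-strand region contains a PLtetO-1-like fragment upstream of the lambda cI repressor coding sequence, which fits the Plux/tet hybrid promoter named in the stated purpose. Such a promoter would be activated by LuxR bound to its acyl-homoserine lactone autoinducer and repressed by TetR until a tetracycline-type inducer is added.

Downstream, M13 gene VIII sits behind a T7 gene 10 ribosome binding site and a promoter annotated as J23119. The cassettes are insulated by T7Te, T7 and rrnB T1/T2 terminators. The stated purpose implies that cI expressed from the hybrid promoter shuts off gene VIII, presumably through cI operator sites near its promoter, although no such operators are annotated in the feature table. Short hits to TcR and the araBAD promoter appear to be residual fragments.

According to the depositor comments, the plasmid is used with a helper phagemid lacking gene VIII and a message phagemid, with JM101 as the working strain. Supplying pVIII in trans under this logic makes phagemid particle secretion conditional on the inputs. This supports M13-based intercellular communication and multicellular computing in E. coli.
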