Features (pLannotate 1.2.2; 17 found; start..end, strand, type, name):
     79..870     -  CDS            SmR: aminoglycoside adenylyltransferase (Murphy, 1985); aadA; confers resistance to spectinomycin and streptomycin
    871..962     -  promoter       AmpR promoter: bla
   1010..1691    -  rep_origin     CloDF13 ori (fragment): Plasmids containing the CloDF13 (CDF) origin of replication can be propagated in E. coli cells that contain additional plasmids with compatible origins.
   1716..1813    -  rep_origin     CloDF13 ori (fragment): Plasmids containing the CloDF13 (CDF) origin of replication can be propagated in E. coli cells that contain additional plasmids with compatible origins.
   1910..1950    -  CDS            TcR (fragment): tetracycline efflux protein; tet; confers resistance to tetracycline
   2036..2656    -  CDS            tetR: TETR2_ECOLX - Experimental evidence at protein level: Swiss-Prot protein existence level 1. TetR is the repressor of the tetracycline resistance element; its N-terminal region forms a helix-turn-helix structure and binds DNA. Binding of tetracycline to TetR reduces the repressor affinity for the tetracycline resistance gene (tetA) promoter operator sites. From Escherichia coli.
   2803..2823    +  promoter       araBAD promoter (fragment): araBAD; promoter of the L-arabinose operon of E. coli; the araC regulatory gene is transcribed in the opposite direction (Guzman et al., 1995)
   2830..2857    +  terminator     T7Te terminator: phage T7 early transcription terminator
   2960..3709    -  CDS            luxR: LUXR_ALIFS - Experimental evidence at protein level: Swiss-Prot protein existence level 1. Transcriptional activator of the bioluminescence operon. Binds to the OHHL autoinducer. From Aliivibrio fischeri (Vibrio fischeri).
   3974..3994    +  promoter       PLtetO-1 promoter (fragment): modified phage lambda PL promoter with tet operator sites (Lutz and Bujard, 1997)
   4081..4791    +  CDS            cI (sequence partly withheld): RPC1_LAMBD - Experimental evidence at protein level: Swiss-Prot protein existence level 1. Acts as a transcriptional repressor that allows virus to establish and maintain latency. Prevents both the viral DNA replication and the exit programs. Clamps the two operator OL (operator left made of OL1, OL2 and OL3 sites) and OR (operator right made of OR1, OR2 and OR3 sites) together by binding to them and arranging the intervening DNA in a loop. This step allows repression of lytic pR and pL promoters by binding to OL1, OL2, OR1 and OR2 simultaneously. The binding of cI on OR2 additionally activate
   5147..5181    +  promoter       J23119 promoter: bacterial promoter (Registry of Standard Biological Parts BBa J23119)
   5310..5332    +  RBS            RBS: efficient ribosome binding site from bacteriophage T7 gene 10 (Olins and Rangwala, 1989)
   5339..5560    +  CDS            M13 gene VIII (sequence partly withheld): pVIII; VIII; major coat protein
   5850..5897    +  terminator     T7 terminator: transcription terminator for bacteriophage T7 RNA polymerase
   5909..5952    -  terminator     rrnB T1 terminator: Escherichia coli rrnB; transcription terminator T1 from the E. coli rrnB gene
   6084..6111    +  terminator     rrnB T2 terminator: transcription terminator T2 from the E. coli rrnB gene
>Addgene plasmid #235482 | pHK401 | addgene full sequence | sequence record 473111 | Addgene NGS Result
ACGACCCTGCCCTGAACCGACGACCGGGTCATCGTGGCCGGATCTTGCGGCCCCTCGGCTTGAACGAATT
GTTAGACATTATTTGCCGACTACCTTGGTGATCTCGCCTTTCACGTAGTGGACAAATTCTTCCAACTGAT
CTGCGCGCGAGGCCAAGCGATCTTCTTCTTGTCCAAGATAAGCCTGTCTAGCTTCAAGTATGACGGGCTG
ATACTGGGCCGGCAGGCGCTCCATTGCCCAGTCGGCAGCGACATCCTTCGGCGCGATTTTGCCGGTTACT
GCGCTGTACCAAATGCGGGACAACGTAAGCACTACATTTCGCTCATCGCCAGCCCAGTCGGGCGGCGAGT
TCCATAGCGTTAAGGTTTCATTTAGCGCCTCAAATAGATCCTGTTCAGGAACCGGATCAAAGAGTTCCTC
CGCCGCTGGACCTACCAAGGCAACGCTATGTTCTCTTGCTTTTGTCAGCAAGATAGCCAGATCAATGTCG
ATCGTGGCTGGCTCGAAGATACCTGCAAGAATGTCATTGCGCTGCCATTCTCCAAATTGCAGTTCGCGCT
TAGCTGGATAACGCCACGGAATGATGTCGTCGTGCACAACAATGGTGACTTCTACAGCGCGGAGAATCTC
GCTCTCTCCAGGGGAAGCCGAAGTTTCCAAAAGGTCGTTGATCAAAGCTCGCCGCGTTGTTTCATCAAGC
CTTACGGTCACCGTAACCAGCAAATCAATATCACTGTGTGGCTTCAGGCCGTCATCCACTGCGGAGCCGT
ACAAATGTACGGCCAGCAACGTCGGTTCGAGATGGCGCTCGATGACGCCAACTACCTCTGATAGTTGAGT
CGATACTTCGGCGATCACCGCTTCCCTCATACTCTTCCTTTTTCAATATTATTGAAGCATTTATCAGGGT
TATTGTCTCATGAGCGGATACATATTTGAATGTATTTAGAAAAATAAACAAATAGCTAGCTCACTCGGTC
GCTACGCTCCGGGCGTGAGACTGCGGCGGGCGCTGCGGACACATACAAAGTTACCCACAGATTCCGTGGA
TAAGCAGGGGACTAACATGTGAGGCAAAACAGCAGGGCCGCGCCGGTGGCGTTTTTCCATAGGCTCCGCC
CTCCTGCCAGAGTTCACATAAACAGACGCTTTTCCGGTGCATCTGTGGGAGCCGTGAGGCTCAACCATGA
ATCTGACAGTACGGGCGAAACCCGACAGGACTTAAAGATCCCCACCGTTTCCGGCGGGTCGCTCCCTCTT
GCGCTCTCCTGTTCCGACCCTGCCGTTTACCGGATACCTGTTCCGCCTTTCTCCCTTACGGGAAGTGTGG
CGCTTTCTCATAGCTCACACACTGGTATCTCGGCTCGGTGTAGGTCGTTTGCTCCAAGCTGGGCTGTAAG
CAAGAACTCCCCGTTCAGCCCGACTGCTGCGCCTTATCCGGTAACTGTTCACTTGAGTCCAACCCGGAAA
AGCACGGTAAAACGCCACTGGCAGCAGCCATTGGTAACTGGGAGTTCGCAGAGGATTTGTTTAGCTAAAC
ACGCGGTTGCTCTTGAAGTGTGCGCCAAAGTCCGGCTACACTGGAAGGACAGATTTGGTTGCTGTGCTCT
GCGAAAGCCAGTTACCACGGTTAAGCAGTTCCCCAACTGACTTAACCTTCGATCAAACCACCTCCCCAGG
TGGTTTTTTCGAAGGTTAAGTCAGTTGGGGAACTGCTTAACCTTCGATCAAACCACCTCCCCAGGTGGTT
TTTTCGTTTACAGGGCAAAAGATTACGCGCAGAAAAAAAGGATCTCAAGAAGATCCTTTGATCTTTTCTA
CTGAACCGCTCTAGATTTCAGTGCAATTTATCTCTTCAAATGTAGCACCTGAAGTCAGCCCCATACGATA
TAAGTTGTAATTCTCATGTTAGTCATGCCCCGCGCCCACCGGAAGGAGCTGACTGGGTTGCTCCTAGGAT
GCAGTGACTCGCACATTTCCCCGAAAAGTGCCACCTGAATTCGAAATCCCTGAAACTGAGACTGTAGAAA
ATTTAGGACCCACTTTCACATTTAAGTTGTTTTTCTAATCCGCATATAATCAATTCAAGGCCGAATAAGA
AGGCTGGCTCTGCACCTTGGTGATCAAATAATTCGATAGCTTGTCGTAATAATGGCGGCATACTATCAGT
AGTAGGTGTTTCCCTTTCTTCTTTAGCGACTTGATGCTCTTGATCTTCCAATACGCAACCTAAAGTAAAA
TGCCCCACAGCGCTGAGTGCATATAATGCATTCTCTAGTGAAAAACCTTGTTGGCATAAAAAGGCTAATT
GATTTTCGAGAGTTTCATACTGTTTTTCTGTAGGCCGTGTACCTAAATGTACTTTTGCTCCATCGCGATG
ACTTAGTAAAGCACATCTAAAACTTTTAGCGTTATTACGTAAAAAATCTTGCCAGCTTTCCCCTTCTAAA
GGGCAAAAGTGAGTATGGTGCCTATCTAACATCTCAATGGCTAAGGCGTCGAGCAAAGCCCGCTTATTTT
TTACATGCCAATACAATGTAGGCTGCTCTACACCTAGCTTCTGGGCGAGTTTACGGGTTGTTAAACCTTC
GATTCCGACCTCATTAAGCAGCTCTAATGCGCTGTTAATCACTTTACTTTTATCTAATCTGGACATTTTT
TTCCTCCTGGATCCTTAATTTTTAAAGTATGGGCAATCAATTGCTCCTGTTAAAATTGCTTTAGAAATAC
TTTGGCAGCGGTTTGTTGTATTGAGTTTCATTTGCGCATTGGTTAAATGGAAAGTGACAGTACGCTCACT
GCGCCGTCACTGCGTCTTTTACTCACACTGGCTCACCTTCGGGTGGGCCTTTCTGCGTTTATATACTAGA
GAGAGAATATAAAAAGCCAGATTATTAATCCGGCTTTTTTATTATTTGAATTCGAAATCCCTGAAACTGA
GACTGTAGAAAATTTATTAATTTTTGAAGTACGGACAGTCGATAGCGCCGGTCAGGATTGCTTTGGAGAT
GGATTGGCAGCGATTCGTGGTGTTCAGTTTCATTTGCGCGTTCGTCAGATGAAACGTAACGGTACGTTCG
GAACAACCCAGGATTTTACTAATATCCCAAGAGCTTTTGCCTTCACAGGCCCACGCCAGGCATTCTTTTT
CGCGTTTGGTCAGGTCATTGTTACTTTTGTTGTTAGCGATGTTGATTTTACGGTAGTTATCAACCAGAGA
CGGCACGATCAGCGGAATATTCATGCATGCATGCAGGAACAGGCTGTCAATATAGTTATCTTTTTCAGAG
TGAGCGAAGCTCAGCATACCAAAGCCATTGTTTGCGGTATGGATCGGGAACGAAAAACCCGTAATCAGGC
CGCTGGTTTTGGCTTCTTTGATCACGTTCGGAGATTTTTTGTTGACCGCATTGTTTTCAAAGATATTCCA
GTTAATCGGGGAGTGATTGGAGTTACTGTAGTCCACGATCGGATCATATTTAATCAGATTGGCGTCATCG
TAATACTGACGCCATTTTTTCGGGTAGTTGTCCAGGATCGAAATATCTGATTTGACCATACTGTGCGGAT
AGATAATCGCCAGCAGGTAATATTCGCAATGAACCATTTTGGTCATATCGCTCAGGCACTGGTTGATGTC
GTTGTTTGAGCGACAAGCTTTGATTTTGTTGATGATGCGGTACGTATCGTCGGCGTTGATGTTTTTCATA
CCCATCTCTTTATCCTTACCTATTGTTTGTCGCAAGTTTTGCGTGTTATATATCATTAAAACGGTAATGG
ATTGACATTTGATTCTAATAAATTGGATTTTTGTCACACTATTGTATCGCTGGGAATACAATTACTTAAC
ATAAGCACCTGTAGGATCGTACAGGTCAATAAACAGTTGATAGGGCTTCTCCGTTACAGCCTGCGGTCCG
GACCTGTAGGATCGTACAGGTTTACGCAAGAAAATGGTTTGTTATAGTCGAATATCCCTATCAGTGATAG
AGATCGCTGGGACGCCCGAAGAGATTTCTACACGATTGAGCACTGTCTCAGCCTGCGGTCCGGCTGCCGT
ATAGGCAGAAAGAGGAGAAAATGAGCACAAAAAAGAAA
[261 nt withheld, positions 4099-4359]
ATGCAGCCGTCACTTAGAAGTGAGTATGAGTACCCTGTTTTTTCTCATGTTCAGGCAGGGATGTTCTCAC
CTGAGCTTAGAACCTTTACCAAAGGTGATGCGGAGAGATGGGTAAGCACAACCAAAAAAGCCAGTGATTC
TGCATTCTGGCTTGAGGTTGAAGGTAATTCCATGACCGCACCAACAGGCTCCAAGCCAAGCTTTCCTGAC
GGAATGTTAATTCTCGTTGACCCTGAGCAGGCTGTTGAGCCAGGTGATTTCTGCATAGCCAGACTTGGGG
GTGATGAGTTTACCTTCAAGAAACTGATCAGGGATAGCGGTCAGGTGTTTTTACAACCACTAAACCCACA
GTACCCAATGATCCCATGCAATGAGAGTTGTTCCGTTGTGGGGAAAGTTATCGCTAGTCAGTGGCCTGAA
GAGACGTTTGGCTAAGTTCACTGCCGTATAGGCAGTCGCTGGGACGCCCGCCATGGTTCAGCCAAAAAAC
TTAAGACCGCCGGTCTTGTCCACTACCTTGCAGTAATGCGGTGGACAGGATCGGCGGTTTTCTTTTCTCT
TCTCAATTCTTCTGACCTGTAACGAATAATAGATAGTAAAGTAGTCTCCGATTGAGTTTTCTCTGCCGAG
TCCCACCCAGTTCTGTGATTTCAGTAAGTTGGTAATTGATACACTGTTGCGAGAACTGCTGCCTGGTAGT
AGATAGGTTGTTATTGAGTAAGAAGGTAAAGTGAACGAAATCCCTGAAACTGAGACTGTAGAAAATAAGC
TTCAGCCTGCGGTCCGGTTGACAGCTAGCTCAGTCCTAGGTATAATGCTAGCTCGCTGGGACGCCCGGGG
ACTACACTTACGAAACTATTGATTGCTCAGCCTGCGGTCCGGTAACACCGTGCGTGTTGACTATTTTACC
TCTGGCGGTGATAATGGTTGCTCGCTGGGACGCCCGTAATTTTGTTTAACTTTAAGAAGGAGATATACCA
TGAAAAAGTCTTTAGCCCTCAAAGCCTCTGTAGCCGTTGCTACCCTCGTTCCG
[48 nt withheld, positions 5393-5440]
A
[119 nt withheld, positions 5442-5560]
CTCGGTACCAAATTCCAGAAAAGAGGCCTCCCGAAAGGGGGGCCTTTTTTCGTTTTGGTCCTAATAGATA
AAGGATAGGTCTGGTAGTGTTGTTCGTTCTCGCAGGTAAATCAATAATACTCAGCAGTTCCGTAGACTTT
TCAGTGGGACAGGGTAGCGATAACAGATAGATTGTAATAAGACACAGTAGGTGCTCGTAGTTGCGTGAAG
AGAACCGCTCAGGAAATCCAGTCAGAAGTATTGGTAATCGTTGAAAACTCAGTCGACTGCTGCCACCGCT
GAGCAATAACTAGCATAACCCCTTGGGGCCTCTAAACGGGTCTTGAGGGGTTTTTTGCCAGGCATCAAAT
AAAACGAAAGGCTCAGTCGGAAGACTGGGCCTTTCGTTTTATCTGTTGTTTGTCGGTGAACGCTCTCCTG
AGTAGGACAAATCCGCCGGGAGCGGATTTGAACGTTGTGAAGCAACGGCCCGGAGGGTGGCGGGCAGGAC
GCCCGCCATAAACTGCCAGGCATCAAACTAAGCAGAAGGCCATCCTGACGGATGGCCTTTTTGCGTTTCA
GATCTACCGGTAAACCAGCAATAGACATAAGCGGCTATTTA
